Addgene plasmid #177268: pBSKΔB
Purpose: (Empty Backbone) Backbone vector for STREAMING-tag knockin vector
Depositing lab: Hiroshi Ochiai. Depositing organization: Hiroshima University. Publication: STREAMING-tag system reveals spatiotemporal relationships between transcriptional regulatory factors and transcriptional activity. Ohishi H, Shimada S, Uchino S, Li J, Sato Y, Shintani M, Owada H, Ohkawa Y, Pertsinidis A, Yamamoto T, Kimura H, Ochiai H. Nat Commun. 2022 Dec 20;13(1):7672. doi: 10.1038/s41467-022-35286-2. PubMed 36539402.
Backbone
  Vector backbone: pBluescript II Phagemid Vectors
  Backbone manufacturer: Agilent
  Backbone size (bp): 2961
  Modifications to backbone: The BbsI site has been removed from the original plasmid.
  Vector type: Unspecified
Growth in bacteria
  Bacterial resistance: Ampicillin, 100 μg/mL
  Growth temperature: 37°C
  Growth strain: DH5alpha
  Copy number: High Copy
Gene/Insert
  Cloning method: Restriction Enzyme
  Sequencing primers: 5′ M13 fwr primer; 3′ M13 rev primer
Terms and licenses: Academic/Nonprofit Terms; Industry Terms: Not Available to Industry
How to cite: pBSKΔB was a gift from Hiroshi Ochiai (Addgene plasmid # 177268 ; http://n2t.net/addgene:177268 ; RRID:Addgene_177268)
