[The description below was written by a language model from this plasmid's Addgene catalogue record and pLannotate feature annotations shown in this document.]
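Description:
pBSKΔB is an empty cloning backbone derived from the pBluescript II phagemid series, differing from the parent only in that its BbsI restriction site has been removed. It was deposited as the starting vector for building STREAMING-tag knock-in donor plasmids. The record does not explain why the site was eliminated. One plausible reason is that BbsI is a type IIS enzyme widely used for Golden Gate-style assembly, so a backbone lacking it can accept BbsI-based cloning steps without being cut itself. The sequenced plasmid is about 2.96 kb, essentially the same size as the parental vector, and the catalogue leaves the vector type unspecified.

The feature table shows the standard pBluescript architecture and no payload. Propagation in E. coli relies on a high-copy ColE1/pUC-type origin, with selection by the β-lactamase gene (AmpR) expressed from its own bla promoter. An f1 bacteriophage origin allows single-stranded DNA to be rescued with helper phage. The multiple cloning site sits within a lacZα fragment downstream of the lac promoter, lac operator and CAP binding site, an arrangement that normally supports blue/white screening of inserts. A short residual lacI fragment lies nearby. The cloning site is flanked by opposing T7 and T3 phage promoters, which can drive in vitro transcription of either strand of a cloned fragment, and inserts can be sequenced with M13 forward and reverse primers.

There are no eukaryotic promoters, reporters, selection markers or homology arms. Elements such as the tag cassette and the targeting sequences must be added by restriction-enzyme cloning to produce a functional knock-in donor.
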