Features (pLannotate 1.2.2; 12 found; start..end, strand, type, name):
     18..446     -  rep_origin     f1 ori (sequence partly withheld): f1 bacteriophage origin of replication; arrow indicates direction of (+) strand synthesis
    451..606     -  CDS            lacZα (fragment): LacZα fragment of β-galactosidase; lacZ fragment
    614..632     +  promoter       T7 promoter: promoter for bacteriophage T7 RNA polymerase
    641..748     -  misc_feature   MCS: pBluescript multiple cloning site
    761..779     -  promoter       T3 promoter: promoter for bacteriophage T3 RNA polymerase
    824..840     -  protein_bind   lac operator: The lac repressor binds to the lac operator to inhibit transcription in E. coli. This inhibition can be relieved by adding lactose or isopropyl-β-D-thiogalactopyranoside (IPTG). lac repressor encoded by lacI
    848..878     -  promoter       lac promoter: promoter for the E. coli lac operon
    893..914     -  protein_bind   CAP binding site: CAP binding activates transcription in the presence of cAMP. E. coli catabolite activator protein
    927..1019    -  CDS            lacI (fragment): lac repressor; lacI; The lac repressor binds to the lac operator to inhibit transcription in E. coli. This inhibition can be relieved by adding lactose or isopropyl-β-D-thiogalactopyranoside (IPTG).
   1202..1790    -  rep_origin     ori: high-copy-number ColE1/pMB1/pBR322/pUC origin of replication
   1961..2821    -  CDS            AmpR: β-lactamase; bla; confers resistance to ampicillin, carbenicillin, and related antibiotics
   2822..2925    -  promoter       AmpR promoter: bla
>Addgene plasmid #177268 | pBSKΔB | addgene full sequence | sequence record 350392 | Addgene NGS Result
CGTTAATATTTTGTTAAAATTCGCGTTAAATTTTTGTTAAATCAGCTCATTTTTTAACCAATAGGCCGAA
ATCGGCAAAATCCCTTATAAATCAAAAGAATAGACCGAGATAGGGT
[37 nt withheld, positions 117-153]
AAAGAACGTGGACTCCAACGTCAAAGG
[49 nt withheld, positions 181-229]
T
[91 nt withheld, positions 231-321]
G
[124 nt withheld, positions 323-446]
CCCATTCGCCATTCAGGCTGCGCAACTGTTGGGAAGGGCGATCGGTGCGGGCCTCTTCGCTATTACGCCA
GCTGGCGAAAGGGGGATGTGCTGCAAGGCGATTAAGTTGGGTAACGCCAGGGTTTTCCCAGTCACGACGT
TGTAAAACGACGGCCAGTGAGCGCGCGTAATACGACTCACTATAGGGCGAATTGGGTACCGGGCCCCCCC
TCGAGGTCGACGGTATCGATAAGCTTGATATCGAATTCCTGCAGCCCGGGGGATCCACTAGTTCTAGAGC
GGCCGCCACCGCGGTGGAGCTCCAGCTTTTGTTCCCTTTAGTGAGGGTTAATTGCGCGCTTGGCGTAATC
ATGGTCATAGCTGTTTCCTGTGTGAAATTGTTATCCGCTCACAATTCCACACAACATACGAGCCGGAAGC
ATAAAGTGTAAAGCCTGGGGTGCCTAATGAGTGAGCTAACTCACATTAATTGCGTTGCGCTCACTGCCCG
CTTTCCAGTCGGGAAACCTGTCGTGCCAGCTGCATTAATGAATCGGCCAACGCGCGGGGAGAGGCGGTTT
GCGTATTGGGCGCTCTTCCGCTTCCTCGCTCACTGACTCGCTGCGCTCGGTCGTTCGGCTGCGGCGAGCG
GTATCAGCTCACTCAAAGGCGGTAATACGGTTATCCACAGAATCAGGGGATAACGCAGGAAAGAACATGT
GAGCAAAAGGCCAGCAAAAGGCCAGGAACCGTAAAAAGGCCGCGTTGCTGGCGTTTTTCCATAGGCTCCG
CCCCCCTGACGAGCATCACAAAAATCGACGCTCAAGTCAGAGGTGGCGAAACCCGACAGGACTATAAAGA
TACCAGGCGTTTCCCCCTGGAAGCTCCCTCGTGCGCTCTCCTGTTCCGACCCTGCCGCTTACCGGATACC
TGTCCGCCTTTCTCCCTTCGGGAAGCGTGGCGCTTTCTCATAGCTCACGCTGTAGGTATCTCAGTTCGGT
GTAGGTCGTTCGCTCCAAGCTGGGCTGTGTGCACGAACCCCCCGTTCAGCCCGACCGCTGCGCCTTATCC
GGTAACTATCGTCTTGAGTCCAACCCGGTAAGACACGACTTATCGCCACTGGCAGCAGCCACTGGTAACA
GGATTAGCAGAGCGAGGTATGTAGGCGGTGCTACAGAGTTCTTGAAGTGGTGGCCTAACTACGGCTACAC
TAGAAGAACAGTATTTGGTATCTGCGCTCTGCTGAAGCCAGTTACCTTCGGAAAAAGAGTTGGTAGCTCT
TGATCCGGCAAACAAACCACCGCTGGTAGCGGTGGTTTTTTTGTTTGCAAGCAGCAGATTACGCGCAGAA
AAAAAGGATCTCAAGAAGATCCTTTGATCTTTTCTACGGGGTCTGACGCTCAGTGGAACGAAAACTCACG
TTAAGGGATTTTGGTCATGAGATTATCAAAAAGGATCTTCACCTAGATCCTTTTAAATTAAAAATGAAGT
TTTAAATCAATCTAAAGTATATATGAGTAAACTTGGTCTGACAGTTACCAATGCTTAATCAGTGAGGCAC
CTATCTCAGCGATCTGTCTATTTCGTTCATCCATAGTTGCCTGACTCCCCGTCGTGTAGATAACTACGAT
ACGGGAGGGCTTACCATCTGGCCCCAGTGCTGCAATGATACCGCGGCTGCCACGCTCACCGGCTCCAGAT
TTATCAGCAATAAACCAGCCAGCCGGAAGGGCCGAGCGCAGAAGTGGTCCTGCAACTTTATCCGCCTCCA
TCCAGTCTATTAATTGTTGCCGGGAAGCTAGAGTAAGTAGTTCGCCAGTTAATAGTTTGCGCAACGTTGT
TGCCATTGCTACAGGCATCGTGGTGTCACGCTCGTCGTTTGGTATGGCTTCATTCAGCTCCGGTTCCCAA
CGATCAAGGCGAGTTACATGATCCCCCATGTTGTGCAAAAAAGCGGTTAGCTCCTTCGGTCCTCCGATCG
TTGTCAGAAGTAAGTTGGCCGCAGTGTTATCACTCATGGTTATGGCAGCACTGCATAATTCTCTTACTGT
CATGCCATCCGTAAGATGCTTTTCTGTGACTGGTGAGTACTCAACCAAGTCATTCTGAGAATAGTGTATG
CGGCGACCGAGTTGCTCTTGCCCGGCGTCAATACGGGATAATACCGCGCCACATAGCAGAACTTTAAAAG
TGCTCATCATTGGAAAACGTTCTTCGGGGCGAAAACTCTCAAGGATCTTACCGCTGTTGAGATCCAGTTC
GATGTAACCCACTCGTGCACCCAACTGATCTTCAGCATCTTTTACTTTCACCAGCGTTTCTGGGTGAGCA
AAAACAGGAAGGCAAAATGCCGCAAAAAAGGGAATAAGGGCGACACGGAAATGTTGAATACTCATACTCT
TCCTTTTCAATATTATTGAAGCATTTATCAGGGTTATTGTCTCATGAGCGGATACATATTTGAATGTATT
TAGAAAAATAAACAAATAGGGATTCCGCGCACATTTCCCCGAAAAGTGCCACCTAAATTGTAAG
